>Addgene plasmid #179097 | pRDA_426 | addgene full sequence | sequence record 352548 | Addgene NGS Result
AGTTCCGCCCATTCTCCGCCCCATGGCTGACTAATTTTTTTTATTTATGCAGAGGCCGAGGCCGCCTCTG
CCTCTGAGCTATTCCAGAAGTAGTGAGGAGGCTTTTTTGGAGGCCTAGGCTTTTGCAAAAAGCTCCCGGG
AGCTTGTATATCCATTTTCGGATCTGATCAGCACGTGTTGACAATTAATCATCGGCATAGTATATCGGCA
TAGTATAATACGACAAGGTGAGGAACTAAACCATGGCCAAGTTGACCAGTGCCGTTCCGGTGCTCACCGC
GCGCGACGTCGCCGGAGCGGTCGAGTTCTGGACCGACCGGCTCGGGTTCTCCCGGGACTTCGTGGAGGAC
GACTTCGCCGGTGTGGTCCGGGACGACGTGACCCTGTTCATCAGCGCGGTCCAGGACCAGGTGGTGCCGG
ACAACACCCTGGCCTGGGTGTGGGTGCGCGGCCTGGACGAGCTGTACGCCGAGTGGTCGGAGGTCGTGTC
CACGAACTTCCGGGACGCCTCCGGGCCGGCCATGACCGAGATCGGCGAGCAGCCGTGGGGGCGGGAGTTC
GCCCTGCGCGACCCGGCCGGCAACTGCGTGCACTTCGTGGCCGAGGAGCAGGACTGACACGTGCTACGAG
ATTTCGATTCCACCGCCGCCTTCTATGAAAGGTTGGGCTTCGGAATCGTTTTCCGGGACGCCGGCTGGAT
GATCCTCCAGCGCGGGGATCTCATGCTGGAGTTCTTCGCCCACCCCAACTTGTTTATTGCAGCTTATAAT
GGTTACAAATAAAGCAATAGCATCACAAATTTCACAAATAAAGCATTTTTTTCACTGCATTCTAGTTGTG
GTTTGTCCAAACTCATCAATGTATCTTATCATGTCTGTATACCGTCGACCTCTAGCTAGAGCTTGGCGTA
ATCATGGTCATAGCTGTTTCCTGTGTGAAATTGTTATCCGCTCACAATTCCACACAACATACGAGCCGGA
AGCATAAAGTGTAAAGCCTGGGGTGCCTAATGAGTGAGCTAACTCACATTAATTGCGTTGCGCTCACTGC
CCGCTTTCCAGTCGGGAAACCTGTCGTGCCAGCTGCATTAATGAATCGGCCAACGCGCGGGGAGAGGCGG
TTTGCGTATTGGGCGCTCTTCCGCTTCCTCGCTCACTGACTCGCTGCGCTCGGTCGTTCGGCTGCGGCGA
GCGGTATCAGCTCACTCAAAGGCGGTAATACGGTTATCCACAGAATCAGGGGATAACGCAGGAAAGAACA
TGTGAGCAAAAGGCCAGCAAAAGGCCAGGAACCGTAAAAAGGCCGCGTTGCTGGCGTTTTTCCATAGGCT
CCGCCCCCCTGACGAGCATCACAAAAATCGACGCTCAAGTCAGAGGTGGCGAAACCCGACAGGACTATAA
AGATACCAGGCGTTTCCCCCTGGAAGCTCCCTCGTGCGCTCTCCTGTTCCGACCCTGCCGCTTACCGGAT
ACCTGTCCGCCTTTCTCCCTTCGGGAAGCGTGGCGCTTTCTCATAGCTCACGCTGTAGGTATCTCAGTTC
GGTGTAGGTCGTTCGCTCCAAGCTGGGCTGTGTGCACGAACCCCCCGTTCAGCCCGACCGCTGCGCCTTA
TCCGGTAACTATCGTCTTGAGTCCAACCCGGTAAGACACGACTTATCGCCACTGGCAGCAGCCACTGGTA
ACAGGATTAGCAGAGCGAGGTATGTAGGCGGTGCTACAGAGTTCTTGAAGTGGTGGCCTAACTACGGCTA
CACTAGAAGAACAGTATTTGGTATCTGCGCTCTGCTGAAGCCAGTTACCTTCGGAAAAAGAGTTGGTAGC
TCTTGATCCGGCAAACAAACCACCGCTGGTAGCGGTGGTTTTTTTGTTTGCAAGCAGCAGATTACGCGCA
GAAAAAAAGGATCTCAAGAAGATCCTTTGATCTTTTCTACGGGGTCTGACGCTCAGTGGAACGAAAACTC
ACGTTAAGGGATTTTGGTCATGAGATTATCAAAAAGGATCTTCACCTAGATCCTTTTAAATTAAAAATGA
AGTTTTAAATCAATCTAAAGTATATATGAGTAAACTTGGTCTGACAGTTACCAATGCTTAATCAGTGAGG
CACCTATCTCAGCGATCTGTCTATTTCGTTCATCCATAGTTGCCTGACTCCCCGTCGTGTAGATAACTAC
GATACGGGAGGGCTTACCATCTGGCCCCAGTGCTGCAATGATACCGCGAGACCCACGCTCACCGGCTCCA
GATTTATCAGCAATAAACCAGCCAGCCGGAAGGGCCGAGCGCAGAAGTGGTCCTGCAACTTTATCCGCCT
CCATCCAGTCTATTAATTGTTGCCGGGAAGCTAGAGTAAGTAGTTCGCCAGTTAATAGTTTGCGCAACGT
TGTTGCCATTGCTACAGGCATCGTGGTGTCACGCTCGTCGTTTGGTATGGCTTCATTCAGCTCCGGTTCC
CAACGATCAAGGCGAGTTACATGATCCCCCATGTTGTGCAAAAAAGCGGTTAGCTCCTTCGGTCCTCCGA
TCGTTGTCAGAAGTAAGTTGGCCGCAGTGTTATCACTCATGGTTATGGCAGCACTGCATAATTCTCTTAC
TGTCATGCCATCCGTAAGATGCTTTTCTGTGACTGGTGAGTACTCAACCAAGTCATTCTGAGAATAGTGT
ATGCGGCGACCGAGTTGCTCTTGCCCGGCGTCAATACGGGATAATACCGCGCCACATAGCAGAACTTTAA
AAGTGCTCATCATTGGAAAACGTTCTTCGGGGCGAAAACTCTCAAGGATCTTACCGCTGTTGAGATCCAG
TTCGATGTAACCCACTCGTGCACCCAACTGATCTTCAGCATCTTTTACTTTCACCAGCGTTTCTGGGTGA
GCAAAAACAGGAAGGCAAAATGCCGCAAAAAAGGGAATAAGGGCGACACGGAAATGTTGAATACTCATAC
TCTTCCTTTTTCAATATTATTGAAGCATTTATCAGGGTTATTGTCTCATGAGCGGATACATATTTGAATG
TATTTAGAAAAATAAACAAATAGGGGTTCCGCGCACATTTCCCCGAAAAGTGCCACCTGACGTCGACGGA
TCGGGAGATCTCCCGATCCCCTATGGTGCACTCTCAGTACAATCTGCTCTGATGCCGCATAGTTAAGCCA
GTATCTGCTCCCTGCTTGTGTGTTGGAGGTCGCTGAGTAGTGCGCGAGCAAAATTTAAGCTACAACAAGG
CAAGGCTTGACCGACAATTGCATGAAGAATCTGCTTAGGGTTAGGCGTTTTGCGCTGCTTCGCGATGTAC
GGGCCAGATATACGCGTTGACATTGATTATTGACTAGTTATTAATAGTAATCAATTACGGGGTCATTAGT
TCATAGCCCATATATGGAGTTCCGCGTTACATAACTTACGGTAAATGGCCCGCCTGGCTGACCGCCCAAC
GACCCCCGCCCATTGACGTCAATAATGACGTATGTTCCCATAGTAACGCCAATAGGGACTTTCCATTGAC
GTCAATGGGTGGAGTATTTACGGTAAACTGCCCACTTGGCAGTACATCAAGTGTATCATATGCCAAGTAC
GCCCCCTATTGACGTCAATGACGGTAAATGGCCCGCCTGGCATTATGCCCAGTACATGACCTTATGGGAC
TTTCCTACTTGGCAGTACATCTACGTATTAGTCATCGCTATTACCATGGTGATGCGGTTTTGGCAGTACA
TCAATGGGCGTGGATAGCGGTTTGACTCACGGGGATTTCCAAGTCTCCACCCCATTGACGTCAATGGGAG
TTTGTTTTGGCACCAAAATCAACGGGACTTTCCAAAATGTCGTAACAACTCCGCCCCATTGACGCAAATG
GGCGGTAGGCGTGTACGGTGGGAGGTCTATATAAGCAGCGCGTTTTGCCTGTACTGGGTCTCTCTGGTTA
GACCAGATCTGAGCCTGGGAGCTCTCTGGCTAACTAGGGAACCCACTGCTTAAGCCTCAATAAAGCTTGC
CTTGAGTGCTTCAAGTAGTGTGTGCCCGTCTGTTGTGTGACTCTGGTAACTAGAGATCCCTCAGACCCTT
TTAGTCAGTGTGGAAAATCTCTAGCAGTGGCGCCCGAACAGGGACTTGAAAGCGAAAGGGAAACCAGAGG
AGCTCTCTCGACGCAGGACTCGGCTTGCTGAAGCGCGCACGGCAAGAGGCGAGGGGCGGCGACTGGTGAG
TACGCCAAAAATTTTGACTAGCGGAGGCTAGAAGGAGAGAGATGGGTGCGAGAGCGTCAGTATTAAGCGG
GGGAGAATTAGATCGCGATGGGAAAAAATTCGGTTAAGGCCAGGGGGAAAGAAAAAATATAAATTAAAAC
ATATAGTATGGGCAAGCAGGGAGCTAGAACGATTCGCAGTTAATCCTGGCCTGTTAGAAACATCAGAAGG
CTGTAGACAAATACTGGGACAGCTACAACCATCCCTTCAGACAGGATCAGAAGAACTTAGATCATTATAT
AATACAGTAGCAACCCTCTATTGTGTGCATCAAAGGATAGAGATAAAAGACACCAAGGAAGCTTTAGACA
AGATAGAGGAAGAGCAAAACAAAAGTAAGACCACCGCACAGCAAGCGGCCGCTGATCTTCAGACCTGGAG
GAGGAGATATGAGGGACAATTGGAGAAGTGAATTATATAAATATAAAGTAGTAAAAATTGAACCATTAGG
AGTAGCACCCACCAAGGCAAAGAGAAGAGTGGTGCAGAGAGAAAAAAGAGCAGTGGGAATAGGAGCTTTG
TTCCTTGGGTTCTTGGGAGCAGCAGGAAGCACTATGGGCGCAGCGTCAATGACGCTGACGGTACAGGCCA
GACAATTATTGTCTGGTATAGTGCAGCAGCAGAACAATTTGCTGAGGGCTATTGAGGCGCAACAGCATCT
GTTGCAACTCACAGTCTGGGGCATCAAGCAGCTCCAGGCAAGAATCCTGGCTGTGGAAAGATACCTAAAG
GATCAACAGCTCCTGGGGATTTGGGGTTGCTCTGGAAAACTCATTTGCACCACTGCTGTGCCTTGGAATG
CTAGTTGGAGTAATAAATCTCTGGAACAGATTTGGAATCACACGACCTGGATGGAGTGGGACAGAGAAAT
TAACAATTACACAAGCTTAATACACTCCTTAATTGAAGAATCGCAAAACCAGCAAGAAAAGAATGAACAA
GAATTATTGGAATTAGATAAATGGGCAAGTTTGTGGAATTGGTTTAACATAACAAATTGGCTGTGGTATA
TAAAATTATTCATAATGATAGTAGGAGGCTTGGTAGGTTTAAGAATAGTTTTTGCTGTACTTTCTATAGT
GAATAGAGTTAGGCAGGGATATTCACCATTATCGTTTCAGACCCACCTCCCAACCCCGAGGGGACCCGAC
AGGCCCGAAGGAATAGAAGAAGAAGGTGGAGAGAGAGACAGAGACAGATCCATTCGATTAGTGAACGGAT
CGGCACTGCGTGCGCCAATTCTGCAGACAAATGGCAGTATTCATCCACAATTTTAAAAGAAAAGGGGGGA
TTGGGGGGTACAGTGCAGGGGAAAGAATAGTAGACATAATAGCAACAGACATACAAACTAAAGAATTACA
AAAACAAATTACAAAAATTCAAAATTTTCGGGTTTATTACAGGGACAGCAGAGATCCAGTTTGGTTAATT
AAGGTACCGAGGGCCTATTTCCCATGATTCCTTCATATTTGCATATACGATACAAGGCTGTTAGAGAGAT
AATTAGAATTAATTTGACTGTAAACACAAAGATATTAGTACAAAATACGTGACGTAGAAAGTAATAATTT
CTTGGGTAGTTTGCAGTTTTAAAATTATGTTTTAAAATGGACTATCATATGCTTACCGTAACTTGAAAGT
ATTTCGATTTCTTGGCTTTATATATCTTGTGGAAAGGACGAAACACCGGAGACGCTTTTTTCGTCTCAGT
TTGAGAGCTAGAAATAGCAAGTTCAAATAAGGCTAGTCCGTTATCAACTTGAAAAAGTGGCACCGAGTCG
GTGCGCTCACCTATTAGCGGCTAAGGTTTTTTGAATTCGCTAGCTAGGTCTTGAAAGGAGTGGGAATTGG
CTCCGGTGCCCGTCAGTGGGCAGAGCGCACATCGCCCACAGTCCCCGAGAAGTTGGGGGGAGGGGTCGGC
AATTGATCCGGTGCCTAGAGAAGGTGGCGCGGGGTAAACTGGGAAAGTGATGTCGTGTACTGGCTCCGCC
TTTTTCCCGAGGGTGGGGGAGAACCGTATATAAGTGCAGTAGTCGCCGTGAACGTTCTTTTTCGCAACGG
GTTTGCCGCCAGAACACAGGACCGGTGCCACCATGAAACGGACAGCCGACGGAAGCGAGTTCGAGTCACC
AAAGAAGAAGCGGAAAGTCTCTGAGGTGGAGTTTTCCCACGAGTACTGGATGAGACATGCCCTGACCCTG
GCCAAGAGGGCACGGGATGAGAGGGAGGTGCCTGTGGGAGCCGTGCTGGTGCTGAACAATAGAGTGATCG
GCGAGGGCTGGAACAGAGCCATCGGCCTGCACGACCCAACAGCCCATGCCGAAATTATGGCCCTGAGACA
GGGCGGCCTGGTCATGCAGAACTACAGACTGATTGACGCCACCCTGTACGTGACATTCGAGCCTTGCGTG
ATGTGCGCCGGCGCCATGATCCACTCTAGGATCGGCCGCGTGGTGTTTGGATGGAGAAATTCTAAAAGAG
GCGCCGCAGGCTCCCTGATGAACGTGCTGAACTACCCCGGCATGAATCACCGCGTCGAAATTACCGAGGG
AATCCTGGCAGATGAATGTGCCGCCCTGCTGTGCGATTTCTATCGGATGCCTAGACAGGTGTTCAATGCT
CAGAAGAAGGCCCAGAGCTCCATCAACTCTGGAGGATCTAGCGGAGGATCCTCTGGCAGCGAGACACCAG
GAACAAGCGAGTCAGCAACACCAGAGAGCAGTGGCGGCAGCAGCGGCGGCAGCGACAAGAAGTACAGCAT
CGGCCTGGCCATCGGCACCAACTCTGTGGGCTGGGCCGTGATCACCGACGAGTACAAGGTGCCCAGCAAG
AAATTCAAGGTGCTGGGCAACACCGACCGGCACAGCATCAAGAAGAACCTGATCGGAGCCCTGCTGTTCG
ACAGCGGCGAAACAGCCGAGGCCACCCGGCTGAAGAGAACCGCCAGAAGAAGATACACCAGACGGAAGAA
CCGGATCTGCTATCTGCAAGAGATCTTCAGCAACGAGATGGCCAAGGTGGACGACAGCTTCTTCCACAGA
CTGGAAGAGTCCTTCCTGGTGGAAGAGGATAAGAAGCACGAGCGGCACCCCATCTTCGGCAACATCGTGG
ACGAGGTGGCCTACCACGAGAAGTACCCCACCATCTACCACCTGAGAAAGAAACTGGTGGACAGCACCGA
CAAGGCCGACCTGCGGCTGATCTATCTGGCCCTGGCCCACATGATCAAGTTCCGGGGCCACTTCCTGATC
GAGGGCGACCTGAACCCCGACAACAGCGACGTGGACAAGCTGTTCATCCAGCTGGTGCAGACCTACAACC
AGCTGTTCGAGGAAAACCCCATCAACGCCAGCGGCGTGGACGCCAAGGCCATCCTGTCTGCCAGACTGAG
CAAGAGCAGACGGCTGGAAAATCTGATCGCCCAGCTGCCCGGCGAGAAGAAGAATGGCCTGTTCGGAAAC
CTGATTGCCCTGAGCCTGGGCCTGACCCCCAACTTCAAGAGCAACTTCGACCTGGCCGAGGATGCCAAAC
TGCAGCTGAGCAAGGACACCTACGACGACGACCTGGACAACCTGCTGGCCCAGATCGGCGACCAGTACGC
CGACCTGTTTCTGGCCGCCAAGAACCTGTCCGACGCCATCCTGCTGAGCGACATCCTGAGAGTGAACACC
GAGATCACCAAGGCCCCCCTGAGCGCCTCTATGATCAAGAGATACGACGAGCACCACCAGGACCTGACCC
TGCTGAAAGCTCTCGTGCGGCAGCAGCTGCCTGAGAAGTACAAAGAGATTTTCTTCGACCAGAGCAAGAA
CGGCTACGCCGGCTACATTGACGGCGGAGCCAGCCAGGAAGAGTTCTACAAGTTCATCAAGCCCATCCTG
GAAAAGATGGACGGCACCGAGGAACTGCTCGTGAAGCTGAACAGAGAGGACCTGCTGCGGAAGCAGCGGA
CCTTCGACAACGGCAGCATCCCCCACCAGATCCACCTGGGAGAGCTGCACGCCATTCTGCGGCGGCAGGA
AGATTTTTACCCATTCCTGAAGGACAACCGGGAAAAGATCGAGAAGATCCTGACCTTCCGCATCCCCTAC
TACGTGGGCCCTCTGGCCAGGGGAAACAGCAGATTCGCCTGGATGACCAGAAAGAGCGAGGAAACCATCA
CCCCCTGGAACTTCGAGGAAGTGGTGGACAAGGGCGCTTCCGCCCAGAGCTTCATCGAGCGGATGACCAA
CTTCGATAAGAACCTGCCCAACGAGAAGGTGCTGCCCAAGCACAGCCTGCTGTACGAGTACTTCACCGTG
TATAACGAGCTGACCAAAGTGAAATACGTGACCGAGGGAATGAGAAAGCCCGCCTTCCTGAGCGGCGAGC
AGAAAAAGGCCATCGTGGACCTGCTGTTCAAGACCAACCGGAAAGTGACCGTGAAGCAGCTGAAAGAGGA
CTACTTCAAGAAAATCGAGTGCTTCGACTCCGTGGAAATCTCCGGCGTGGAAGATCGGTTCAACGCCTCC
CTGGGCACATACCACGATCTGCTGAAAATTATCAAGGACAAGGACTTCCTGGACAATGAGGAAAACGAGG
ACATTCTGGAAGATATCGTGCTGACCCTGACACTGTTTGAGGACAGAGAGATGATCGAGGAACGGCTGAA
AACCTATGCCCACCTGTTCGACGACAAAGTGATGAAGCAGCTGAAGCGGCGGAGATACACCGGCTGGGGC
AGGCTGAGCCGGAAGCTGATCAACGGCATCCGGGACAAGCAGTCCGGCAAGACAATCCTGGATTTCCTGA
AGTCCGACGGCTTCGCCAACAGAAACTTCATGCAGCTGATCCACGACGACAGCCTGACCTTTAAAGAGGA
CATCCAGAAAGCCCAGGTGTCCGGCCAGGGCGATAGCCTGCACGAGCACATTGCCAATCTGGCCGGCAGC
CCCGCCATTAAGAAGGGCATCCTGCAGACAGTGAAGGTGGTGGACGAGCTCGTGAAAGTGATGGGCCGGC
ACAAGCCCGAGAACATCGTGATCGAAATGGCCAGAGAGAACCAGACCACCCAGAAGGGACAGAAGAACAG
CCGCGAGAGAATGAAGCGGATCGAAGAGGGCATCAAAGAGCTGGGCAGCCAGATCCTGAAAGAACACCCC
GTGGAAAACACCCAGCTGCAGAACGAGAAGCTGTACCTGTACTACCTGCAGAATGGGCGGGATATGTACG
TGGACCAGGAACTGGACATCAACCGGCTGTCCGACTACGATGTGGACCATATCGTGCCTCAGAGCTTTCT
GAAGGACGACTCCATCGACAACAAGGTGCTGACCAGAAGCGACAAGAACCGGGGCAAGAGCGACAACGTG
CCCTCCGAAGAGGTCGTGAAGAAGATGAAGAACTACTGGCGGCAGCTGCTGAACGCCAAGCTGATTACCC
AGAGAAAGTTCGACAATCTGACCAAGGCCGAGAGAGGCGGCCTGAGCGAACTGGATAAGGCCGGCTTCAT
CAAGAGACAGCTGGTGGAAACCCGGCAGATCACAAAGCACGTGGCACAGATCCTGGACTCCCGGATGAAC
ACTAAGTACGACGAGAATGACAAGCTGATCCGGGAAGTGAAAGTGATCACCCTGAAGTCCAAGCTGGTGT
CCGATTTCCGGAAGGATTTCCAGTTTTACAAAGTGCGCGAGATCAACAACTACCACCACGCCCACGACGC
CTACCTGAACGCCGTCGTGGGAACCGCCCTGATCAAAAAGTACCCTAAGCTGGAAAGCGAGTTCGTGTAC
GGCGACTACAAGGTGTACGACGTGCGGAAGATGATCGCCAAGAGCGAGCAGGAAATCGGCAAGGCTACCG
CCAAGTACTTCTTCTACAGCAACATCATGAACTTTTTCAAGACCGAGATTACCCTGGCCAACGGCGAGAT
CCGGAAGCGGCCTCTGATCGAGACAAACGGCGAAACCGGGGAGATCGTGTGGGATAAGGGCCGGGATTTT
GCCACCGTGCGGAAAGTGCTGAGCATGCCCCAAGTGAATATCGTGAAAAAGACCGAGGTGCAGACAGGCG
GCTTCAGCAAAGAGTCTATCCTGCCCAAGAGGAACAGCGATAAGCTGATCGCCAGAAAGAAGGACTGGGA
CCCTAAGAAGTACGGCGGCTTCGACAGCCCCACCGTGGCCTATTCTGTGCTGGTGGTGGCCAAAGTGGAA
AAGGGCAAGTCCAAGAAACTGAAGAGTGTGAAAGAGCTGCTGGGGATCACCATCATGGAAAGAAGCAGCT
TCGAGAAGAATCCCATCGACTTTCTGGAAGCCAAGGGCTACAAAGAAGTGAAAAAGGACCTGATCATCAA
GCTGCCTAAGTACTCCCTGTTCGAGCTGGAAAACGGCCGGAAGAGAATGCTGGCCTCTGCCGGCGAACTG
CAGAAGGGAAACGAACTGGCCCTGCCCTCCAAATATGTGAACTTCCTGTACCTGGCCAGCCACTATGAGA
AGCTGAAGGGCTCCCCCGAGGATAATGAGCAGAAACAGCTGTTTGTGGAACAGCACAAGCACTACCTGGA
CGAGATCATCGAGCAGATCAGCGAGTTCTCCAAGAGAGTGATCCTGGCCGACGCTAATCTGGACAAAGTG
CTGTCCGCCTACAACAAGCACCGGGATAAGCCCATCAGAGAGCAGGCCGAGAATATCATCCACCTGTTTA
CCCTGACCAATCTGGGAGCCCCTGCCGCCTTCAAGTACTTTGACACCACCATCGACCGGAAGAGGTACAC
CAGCACCAAAGAGGTGCTGGACGCCACCCTGATCCACCAGAGCATCACCGGCCTGTACGAGACACGGATC
GACCTGTCTCAGCTGGGAGGTGACAGCGGAGGCTCCAAAAGAACCGCCGACGGCAGCGAGTTCGAGCCCA
AGAAGAAGAGGAAAGTCAGCGCTGGCGCAACAAACTTCTCTCTGCTGAAACAAGCCGGAGATGTCGAAGA
GAATCCTGGACCGACCGAGTACAAGCCCACGGTGCGCCTCGCCACCCGCGACGACGTCCCCAGGGCCGTA
CGCACCCTCGCCGCCGCGTTCGCCGACTACCCCGCCACGCGCCACACCGTCGATCCGGACCGCCACATCG
AGCGGGTCACCGAGCTGCAAGAACTCTTCCTCACGCGCGTCGGGCTCGACATCGGCAAGGTGTGGGTCGC
GGACGACGGCGCCGCGGTGGCGGTCTGGACCACGCCGGAGAGCGTCGAAGCGGGGGCGGTGTTCGCCGAG
ATCGGCCCGCGCATGGCCGAGTTGAGCGGTTCCCGGCTGGCCGCGCAGCAACAGATGGAAGGCCTCCTGG
CGCCGCACCGGCCCAAGGAGCCCGCGTGGTTCCTGGCCACCGTCGGAGTCTCGCCCGACCACCAGGGCAA
GGGTCTGGGCAGCGCCGTCGTGCTCCCCGGAGTGGAGGCGGCCGAGCGCGCCGGGGTGCCCGCCTTCCTG
GAGACCTCCGCGCCCCGCAACCTCCCCTTCTACGAGCGGCTCGGCTTCACCGTCACCGCCGACGTCGAGG
TGCCCGAAGGACCGCGCACCTGGTGCATGACCCGCAAGCCCGGTGCCTGAACGCGTTAAGTCGACAATCA
ACCTCTGGATTACAAAATTTGTGAAAGATTGACTGGTATTCTTAACTATGTTGCTCCTTTTACGCTATGT
GGATACGCTGCTTTAATGCCTTTGTATCATGCTATTGCTTCCCGTATGGCTTTCATTTTCTCCTCCTTGT
ATAAATCCTGGTTGCTGTCTCTTTATGAGGAGTTGTGGCCCGTTGTCAGGCAACGTGGCGTGGTGTGCAC
TGTGTTTGCTGACGCAACCCCCACTGGTTGGGGCATTGCCACCACCTGTCAGCTCCTTTCCGGGACTTTC
GCTTTCCCCCTCCCTATTGCCACGGCGGAACTCATCGCCGCCTGCCTTGCCCGCTGCTGGACAGGGGCTC
GGCTGTTGGGCACTGACAATTCCGTGGTGTTGTCGGGGAAATCATCGTCCTTTCCTTGGCTGCTCGCCTG
TGTTGCCACCTGGATTCTGCGCGGGACGTCCTTCTGCTACGTCCCTTCGGCCCTCAATCCAGCGGACCTT
CCTTCCCGCGGCCTGCTGCCGGCTCTGCGGCCTCTTCCGCGTCTTCGCCTTCGCCCTCAGACGAGTCGGA
TCTCCCTTTGGGCCGCCTCCCCGCGTCGACTTTAAGACCAATGACTTACAAGGCAGCTGTAGATCTTAGC
CACTTTTTAAAAGAAAAGGGGGGACTGGAAGGGCTAATTCACTCCCAACGAAGACAAGATCTGCTTTTTG
CTTGTACTGGGTCTCTCTGGTTAGACCAGATCTGAGCCTGGGAGCTCTCTGGCTAACTAGGGAACCCACT
GCTTAAGCCTCAATAAAGCTTGCCTTGAGTGCTTCAAGTAGTGTGTGCCCGTCTGTTGTGTGACTCTGGT
AACTAGAGATCCCTCAGACCCTTTTAGTCAGTGTGGAAAATCTCTAGCAGGGCCCGTTTAAACCCGCTGA
TCAGCCTCGACTGTGCCTTCTAGTTGCCAGCCATCTGTTGTTTGCCCCTCCCCCGTGCCTTCCTTGACCC
TGGAAGGTGCCACTCCCACTGTCCTTTCCTAATAAAATGAGGAAATTGCATCGCATTGTCTGAGTAGGTG
TCATTCTATTCTGGGGGGTGGGGTGGGGCAGGACAGCAAGGGGGAGGATTGGGAAGACAATAGCAGGCAT
GCTGGGGATGCGGTGGGCTCTATGGCTTCTGAGGCGGAAAGAACCAGCTGGGGCTCTAGGGGGTATCCCC
[124 nt withheld, positions 13021-13144]
C
[91 nt withheld, positions 13146-13236]
A
[49 nt withheld, positions 13238-13286]
CCTTTGACGTTGGAGTCCACGTTCTTT
[37 nt withheld, positions 13314-13350]
ACCCTATCTCGGTCTATTCTTTTGATTTATAAGGGATTTTGCCGATTTCGGCCTATTGGTTAAAAAATGA
GCTGATTTAACAAAAATTTAACGCGAATTAATTCTGTGGAATGTGTGTCAGTTAGGGTGTGGAAAGTCCC
CAGGCTCCCCAGCAGGCAGAAGTATGCAAAGCATGCATCTCAATTAGTCAGCAACCAGGTGTGGAAAGTC
CCCAGGCTCCCCAGCAGGCAGAAGTATGCAAAGCATGCATCTCAATTAGTCAGCAACCATAGTCCCGCCC
CTAACTCCGCCCATCCCGCCCCTAACTCCGCCC
Features (pLannotate 1.2.2; 35 found; start..end, strand, type, name):
    177..224     +  promoter       EM7 promoter: synthetic bacterial promoter&nbsp
    243..617     +  CDS            BleoR: antibiotic-binding protein; Sh ble from Streptoalloteichus hindustanus; confers resistance to bleomycin, phleomycin, and Zeocin™
    627..752     +  CDS            ble (fragment): BLE_KLEPN - Experimental evidence at protein level: Swiss-Prot protein existence level 1. Binding protein with a strong affinity to the bleomycin family of antibiotics. Binds to CL990; an antimitotic-antibiotic compound. From Klebsiella pneumoniae.
    747..868     +  polyA_signal   SV40 poly(A) signal: SV40 polyadenylation signal
    939..961     -  protein_bind   lac operator (fragment): The lac repressor binds to the lac operator to inhibit transcription in E. coli. This inhibition can be relieved by adding lactose or isopropyl-β-D-thiogalactopyranoside (IPTG). lac repressor encoded by lacI
    965..995     -  promoter       lac promoter: promoter for the E. coli lac operon
   1010..1031    -  protein_bind   CAP binding site: CAP binding activates transcription in the presence of cAMP. E. coli catabolite activator protein
   1044..1136    -  CDS            lacI (fragment): lac repressor; lacI; The lac repressor binds to the lac operator to inhibit transcription in E. coli. This inhibition can be relieved by adding lactose or isopropyl-β-D-thiogalactopyranoside (IPTG).
   1319..1907    -  rep_origin     ori: high-copy-number ColE1/pMB1/pBR322/pUC origin of replication
   2078..2938    -  CDS            AmpR: β-lactamase; bla; confers resistance to ampicillin, carbenicillin, and related antibiotics
   2939..3043    -  promoter       AmpR promoter: bla
   3102..3154    -  misc_feature   bom (fragment): basis of mobility region from pBR322
   3309..3688    +  enhancer       CMV enhancer: human cytomegalovirus immediate early enhancer
   3689..3888    +  promoter       CMV promoter: human cytomegalovirus (CMV) immediate early promoter
   3906..4086    +  LTR            5' LTR (truncated): truncated 5' long terminal repeat (LTR) from HIV-1
   4133..4258    +  misc_feature   HIV-1 Ψ: packaging signal of human immunodeficiency virus type 1
   4242..4605    +  CDS            HIV-1 gag (fragment): gag protein from human immunodeficiency virus 1; gag
   4751..4984    +  misc_feature   RRE: The Rev response element (RRE) of HIV-1 allows for Rev-dependent mRNA export from the nucleus to the cytoplasm.
   5361..5461    +  CDS            Rev (fragment): human immunodeficiency virus 1 (HIV-1) Rev protein; rev; enhances nuclear export of unspliced and incompletely spliced viral mRNAs
   5511..5628    +  misc_feature   cPPT/CTS: central polypurine tract and central termination sequence of HIV-1
   5679..5919    +  promoter       U6 promoter: RNA polymerase III promoter for human U6 snRNA
   5949..6024    +  misc_RNA       gRNA scaffold: guide RNA scaffold for the Streptococcus pyogenes CRISPR/Cas9 system
   6064..6082    +  CDS            small t antigen (fragment): SV40 (simian virus 40) small t antigen
   6108..6319    +  promoter       EF-1α core promoter: core promoter for human elongation factor EF-1α
   6390..6881    +  CDS            tadA: TADA_ECOLI - Also known as yfhC. Experimental evidence at protein level: Swiss-Prot protein existence level 1. Catalyzes the deamination of adenosine to inosine at the wobble position 34 of tRNA(Arg2). Essential for cell viability. From Escherichia coli (strain K12).
   6984..8585    +  CDS            dCas9(N): N-terminal portion of catalytically inactive Streptococcus pyogenes dCas9 carrying the D10A mutation (Zetsche et al., 2015)
   8586..11080   +  CDS            Cas9(C) (fragment): C-terminal portion of Streptococcus pyogenes Cas9 (Zetsche et al., 2015)
  11213..11810   +  CDS            PuroR (fragment): puromycin N-acetyltransferase; pac from Streptomyces; confers resistance to puromycin
  11826..12414   +  misc_feature   WPRE: woodchuck hepatitis virus posttranscriptional regulatory element
  12465..12484   +  misc_feature   cPPT/CTS (fragment): central polypurine tract and central termination sequence of HIV-1
  12486..12719   +  LTR            3' LTR (ΔU3): self-inactivating 3' long terminal repeat (LTR) from HIV-1
  12751..12975   +  polyA_signal   bGH poly(A) signal: bovine growth hormone polyadenylation signal
  12979..13000   +  promoter       SV40 promoter (fragment): SV40 enhancer and early promoter
  13021..13449   +  rep_origin     f1 ori (sequence partly withheld): f1 bacteriophage origin of replication; arrow indicates direction of (+) strand synthesis
  13463..129     +  promoter       SV40 promoter (across the origin): SV40 enhancer and early promoter
