[The description below was written by a language model from this plasmid's Addgene catalogue record and pLannotate feature annotations shown in this document.]
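Description:
pRDA_426 is a lentiviral CRISPR vector, built on the pRDA_256 backbone, that delivers the adenine base editor ABE8e together with a guide RNA cassette from a single plasmid. It is propagated in E. coli through a high-copy ColE1/pUC-type origin with ampicillin selection (AmpR). An f1 origin and an SV40 promoter/EM7-driven bleomycin/Zeocin resistance cassette also sit in the backbone, outside the viral genome. The lentiviral portion is a self-inactivating design. A CMV enhancer/promoter drives a truncated HIV-1 5' LTR, followed by the Ψ packaging signal, a gag fragment, the RRE for Rev-dependent export and the cPPT/CTS. The unit ends with a ΔU3 3' LTR and a bGH polyadenylation signal.

Between the LTRs, a human U6 promoter sits upstream of the S. pyogenes gRNA scaffold, providing Pol III expression of a guide. The feature table does not annotate a specific spacer, so the record does not say whether a guide or a cloning stuffer occupies that position. Downstream, an EF-1α core promoter drives a reading frame that begins with a TadA-derived deaminase domain. This is followed by SpCas9 sequence whose N-terminal portion is annotated as carrying D10A, consistent with a nickase-type base editor. The record does not state which Cas9 PAM variant, if any, is present. A puromycin N-acetyltransferase sequence lies after Cas9 for selection of transduced mammalian cells, although the linking element is not annotated. A WPRE enhances transcript expression. The stated purpose is base editor Cas expression, and the associated work concerns benchmarking SpCas9 variants for pooled base editor screens.
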