Addgene plasmid #179097: pRDA_426
Purpose: BE Cas expression
Depositing lab: John Doench & David Root. Depositing organization: Broad Institute. Publication: Benchmarking of SpCas9 variants enables deeper base editor screens of BRCA1 and BCL2. Sangree AK, Griffith AL, Szegletes ZM, Roy P, DeWeirdt PC, Hegde M, McGee AV, Hanna RE, Doench JG. Nat Commun. 2022 Mar 14;13(1):1318. doi: 10.1038/s41467-022-28884-7. PubMed 35288574.
Backbone
  Vector backbone: pRDA_256
  Vector type: Lentiviral, CRISPR
Growth in bacteria
  Bacterial resistance: Ampicillin, 100 μg/mL
  Growth temperature: 30°C
  Growth strain: NEB Stable
  Copy number: High Copy
Gene/Insert
  Gene/Insert name: ABE8e
  Species: Synthetic
  Cloning method: Restriction Enzyme; 5′ cloning site Unknown (unknown if destroyed); 3′ cloning site Unknown (unknown if destroyed)
Terms and licenses: Academic/Nonprofit Terms; Industry Terms: Not Available to Industry
How to cite: pRDA_426 was a gift from John Doench & David Root (Addgene plasmid # 179097 ; http://n2t.net/addgene:179097 ; RRID:Addgene_179097)
